Addgene plasmid #63025: Or23a-Gal4
Purpose: To express Gal4 in the pattern of the Drosophila melanogaster odorant receptor Or23a, using the promoter sequences of the gene cloned 5' of Gal4
Depositing lab: Leslie Vosshall. Depositing organization: Rockefeller University. Publication: Genetic and functional subdivision of the Drosophila antennal lobe. Fishilevich E, Vosshall LB. Curr Biol. 2005 Sep 6;15(17):1548-53. 10.1016/j.cub.2005.07.066 PubMed 16139209.
Backbone
  Vector backbone: pCasperAUG-Gal4-X
  Backbone manufacturer: Leslie Vosshall Lab
  Backbone size w/o insert (bp): 12000
  Vector type: Insect Expression
Growth in bacteria
  Bacterial resistance: Ampicillin, 100 μg/mL
  Growth temperature: 37°C
  Growth strain: DH5alpha
  Copy number: Unknown
Gene/Insert
  Gene/Insert name: Drosophila melanogaster Or23a promoter
  Species: D. melanogaster (fly)
  Insert size (bp): 7818
  Tag / fusion protein: Drosophila ADH (aa's 1-18) fused to Yeast Gal4 (aa's 1-881) (C terminal on backbone)
  Cloning method: Restriction Enzyme; 5′ cloning site NotI (not destroyed); 3′ cloning site NotI (not destroyed)
  Sequencing primers: 5′ pCasper-F 5'-gggttttattaacttacat-3'; 3′ GAL4Nterm-R 5'-tcagatgtgccctagtcagc-3'
Terms and licenses: Academic/Nonprofit Terms; Industry Terms: Not Available to Industry
How to cite: Or23a-Gal4 was a gift from Leslie Vosshall (Addgene plasmid # 63025 ; http://n2t.net/addgene:63025 ; RRID:Addgene_63025)
