[The description below was written by a language model from this plasmid's Addgene catalogue record.]
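Description:
Or23a-Gal4 is a Drosophila melanogaster driver construct built in the pCasperAUG-Gal4-X backbone, an insect expression vector of about 12 kb. It is propagated in E. coli under ampicillin selection; the copy number is not recorded. No feature table is available. The pCasper name implies a P-element transformation vector, but the record does not list the elements typical of such vectors, such as P-element ends, a fly selection marker, or a bacterial origin.

The insert is roughly 7.8 kb of Or23a promoter sequence from D. melanogaster, placed 5' of the Gal4 coding region at a single NotI site that is retained on both sides. Because the same enzyme flanks both ends, the cloning step itself was not directional. The backbone supplies the coding sequence: the first 18 amino acids of Drosophila ADH, which provide the translational start (the "AUG" of the vector name), fused to full-length yeast Gal4 (residues 1-881). Transcription of this fusion is therefore governed by the cloned odorant receptor regulatory DNA, so that Gal4 is produced in the pattern of the Or23a gene.

In the binary Gal4/UAS system, flies carrying this driver can be crossed to any UAS-linked reporter or effector line, so that the chosen transgene is expressed only in Or23a-expressing cells. The associated publication concerns the genetic and functional subdivision of the antennal lobe. This fits use of the construct to label and manipulate a defined class of olfactory neurons and to trace their projections into the brain.
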