>Addgene plasmid #63025 | Or23a-Gal4 | depositor partial sequence | sequence record 104327 | Or23a
GCGGCCGCCCACGTCCATAAATCGACATTTTCCAGAACCGAGTGACTTGGGGGGTGGCTCCGGACCAGAC
CCATGGACTGACTGGCTCCCGACTAAATCAAGTGTCTGTTCGGTGTCAGTTTAATTGCAAACGTAAATTG
GATGCTGTCATTTGCTACGTTTTCATTTGTTCGAAAGTTGCTCGGCCCTCCCGTTTCCAGATGGAATCTG
TGAATCTACCCGGAATGCAAACGTTGCACAAATGCCAGTTTTGTTAATTGGACTCATTTTGGTAGCTGGC
AGTTTGTGTATTTCAAAATTGGCATTTGTGACATTTAGAAAAGTCGGACGGTTTTATTCAACATGGAATA
TGCATCGTACTACCAGCAGTCCGCCGCCCTTAGACGACCTTTTTCACCACCACCCTATCTTCCTCCGAGC
CGCTCTTGCCACTGTTCTTCTCGGCGTGGTCCCAGTCGTAGATGAGATCATTGGTGAACTTCAGATTAAA
CAGCAAACTCAAGAAGGTGCACCTAATCATCCGATAATCCGGTTCCTCTTCGAAGCCCAGTTGCCGGGTG
TATATAATATAGTTGTAGAACTCGTTTGGATATCCAGCACACAGGCTATTCGGCAAGGTGGACAGCTTCA
TTTCCAAGATCATCTCCGCCTTCTGCAACTTGCTGTTGGGCAAGAGGCCTTGCCAGGGCAGGCTACCTCG
CAAAAGGTAAATGAGGACGTAGCCCACCGATTCCAAGTCGTCCCGCCGGGACTGCACTTTACAACAAAGG
GCGTTAACGGAGGCGTAGCGGGCGGTGCCGGCCCACTTTGTGCCGCGCCTTTGTGGCACATGCCTGTTCT
CCTTCATGTCCCAGTACCGCTTGGATAGGCCGAAGTCGATGAGGTGGAGCCGGTGTCTGGTCAGGCCAAC
GCCCATCAGAAAGTTTTCCGGCTTAATGTCGCGGTGCACGTAGTGATGGAGGTGCAGGTACTCCAAACGG
TCCACCATCTGGTCAGCCAGCATGAGTACAGTCTTCATGGAGAAGCGGCGATTACACATCGTGAATAGCG
TCTCCAACGAGGGGCCCAGTAACTCCATGACCAGCACGTCGTGCCGCCTGTTTGAGAAAAACTGGTACGT
CATCGGGATTCCCATACCATGTCTCAGCAGATTGTACACCGTGGACTCGATGCTCAAGTGCGATTGGCCG
GCATTTTTGCGCTCCACCTTGAGGGCTACGTGGAGTCCTGACCCCATGTGCTTGGCCTCGTAGATGTCTC
CGAAGGATCCGGATCCTAGTTTTCTGATCACCATGATGCTGTTTATGCGGAGCATGGTTTCCAGTTCGTA
GTCGTTCATGTCTATTTTTGACGACACAAATTGCTAAATAATTATATTGCGAAGCTTTACTTCAGACACA
CACTGTCACAGTTTTAGCGAAACAGCTTATCGATTAACCTTTATCGATACAGACTTTAACCAACTAGCCT
ACTTCCTTTGCAAACAGTTGGTTAATAATAAAATTGTATGACAATATATTTTATTTATTTTCCATATGTT
TCAGACTCAGGAATATATGTCAAACGACCAAAAGAAAATCAAAACTATCAAAATAAGTCTTGACAAAAGC
ATTCAAAATGTCTGGGCAAAAATATAAGTGTCCTGTATTCGATTCCCAAGATTTTAGAATAATGCAATCC
GAATGCGAAAAGAGGGTAAAACAACTGGAAAAAGATGTTTACGACTGTTGCCGAATGATGAACAATGCCG
AAGAAGTTGAAGATATCAGCACTACATGGATAAAGGCTATGCGAACTAAAGGGGAAAAGGAAAATAGAGT
GTCCTGGGAGTTCGATATGCGAGATTTTCCCATTGAAAATATTTGCATTCAGCTGAAGGATAGTCACATC
TATGTTCGGGCCCATTATAAGAACGTGAATATTAAGCAAAAAATTCTAATTCCCCAAAATGTGGATACAT
CCAAACTTGAGGCGGTTTTGACAGCCAGCGGAATACTTGCCATATCAGTTCCAATTGTATCACCCATATC
TGACAACCAGAAGATGAGGTTTTAAATATTTTTAATTTATTTTTATTTATTATGTTATTTTATAGAAAAA
GTATATTTTATTAAGTCTTTAACTGACCATTCCTCACGCGAGGTTTTGTGGCTTGGAGTTAGGTATCCAG
CATATTTCAGACTCCGGTCTAGGGAATAGATTGGGACTCGGATTAATGTTTGCTCTGGTCTGGCACATGA
CACTGGGAACACAGGGGAATATCATAATGTGCGGAGTGGGTCGAAGAAAAGGCGACTGACTTCTGATTTG
CTGTTCGGCTCTGAAGGTCTGCAATAGCTCTCGTTTCAGCTCCTCCACAATGCTTTTCGGGCAAAAGGAT
TCCCTCTCCAAATCAGAAACTAGCTTTGGACAACAAAGATCCCCTCGATTCGATGATTCTGTAATATCTA
GACCTCGCATAGTTGTGAATCCGCTTCCATATTCAACCTGGGACTGGCGAGAATTCCTTAAATTGGAATC
GTCATCGGGATAGCAAACCAGTTGCATATCCTTTGGCTTGTGGCTGGTACTTCCTTCATTATTTCCTGAC
AAGCCATCACTGGAGCATCTACTTATGGAGGACTCTAAGCTTTGAGTTGATGTTTTGGGTGACAAGGTCG
ATTTGCCAAAAGGTTCAGGATCTATGTTCCGGATCGGTGGCCCTGGAAAGCTTCGTGGACTTTGTCGCGG
CCAACTACTTGTTTTCCTTGGGAATACCTCAATTTTCCTATCTTCGCCAAATTGAAAATGGTGGCTCTGG
GATCTGTAGCACTCACTTCTGTCATCGTTCTTCTTGTCCTGAATTTCAAATGTGGAAAGTGATTTCGCAC
TGCTACCAGAACTGCACATTGACCCACTAATCATACTTTCCGAGCTTTTTGTTTTCAAGACTACCCTTTT
GGGCACTGATTTCACAAGGTTGTCATCCACCCTTTTTAGGCTTGACCTTTTAGTTACATCGCTTTGAAAC
AAAGTTGGTCTTAGAGAATTTGTATCTAATTTATCAGGGGTCCAGCGGTGGCTTGGTTCTGGCCTAGAAT
TATAGGGCTTGGACTGACTGGTTAAGCTCCATTTGGTGACAAGGCGATGTCGAGGACGAAGGTATTCCGA
AGAGCTACCAATACTTCCAGGCATTTCTGGTGGCTTGGAACTCGCCTCAATGCTTTTCCTTTTGCAGACA
TGCTCTTGCGAATTTATGGAGGTTTGAATTCTTGAAGAATTGCTTTCGGAGCTGCTTTGGGCGGAGGAAC
AACTATTGTGGGTAAAGTGCGAGGGGGAAAACCTGACATTCTTGAATTGGTTTTCACCACTAGCACTTTC
AAATATTGTGCTTCCACTACTTTGTCTCGATACTGAACGAATTGCTGGCCTTGAACGAGTTATTTTGGCT
TCACCATTATTGCTTTTGGAGGATAAGCCATGATCCCCAACGATTTTTGATGACACTATCCTCGGACTGC
CCGTCAAACTTACATCAGTGGTCCGAATCGTTAGGCAGACGTTAATTTCACTTTTTCCGATGGCATCTCC
ACATTTTCCCTCACTAAAGAGACTGCAATTTCCACTAGACACGCGATCGAATTCCTTATAGGAACTCTTC
GTGGGCGAATCAGCAGCAGGTCTGAAATATCGACTGGTTCGTTTACTTAATCCCGGATCGAAGTGGTCAT
AGTCATCGTTATTTACCTTCGACCTTTGGTTGGTGGAGCTCAGAACGTTGAACATGGAGTACTGGTGAAA
GATCTCGTTATTATTTTCGGGCAGCTGTTTGTTGGTTCCCCTGTAAACAGTGGGATAATGACATTCCTTG
CCCCTTTTTAAGCCATATTTTTGGTGTTCACTTTCCTGAGACGGAACTTTCACATTTTCCGACTCCAAAG
AGTGATTACTTGCTATGGGAGAGTTAACGGAGTAATCGGGGCTAGGATTACTTATTTGAGCACAGTTTAG
GTTTCGCTGTGCTGGCTTCTTTATTATTTTAGATTTGCTTCTGAAAATGTTCGACTTCGACAAGCATAGT
TTTGACCTCTTAAAAAATCCAGATATTTTCTGCTTCATTGTTTTTCGCTTTCGTAGTTTCCCAACATCAT
ATAGCGATGTTTGCGGCCTAAACGACTTTTGGGAAAAATTATCACAGCCCGAATGTGATCTTTTGGATAT
ATATTCCCCTGTTTGGGGATATGTATATCTTCGATGCTTCTTTTTATACGGTATCTCGATAGTGAAAAAT
ATGGACGATGGGGATTGACCGTTCTCACGAATTTTATGCGGAATTTCTGAACCATCGTTTAGGTCTGTGA
AGCGAACAAAGTCAACCGACTTTTTTCTATCTGGCGAAGATTTATGATGATGACCACGAGTTTTATAACT
CTCATATTGCGCTTTTGACTTATCGTACTGTCCAACAGATTTAGTTTTTAAGTTTCTATGCGGCTCACGT
GTTTCATTAATAACTTTTTTCGGGCGATATCTGTGAGGAAGTTCTTCGCTAAATATTTTTCTATGGGTGC
TAGAAACAGAACGTTCTCTATGAGGATTAACTTCCATAGTAAATCTATCATTTTGGCCTTTACTTGCATA
TTGTACATGTGGAGCAAGACGAGAAATATGTTTTGAAATTTTGTCGTATTTTATCGGTTCTTCTCTCCTC
TTTTTAACATAGTTGAAACCTTTTCTACGTGGAATTTCCTCTGAATGATTATTTTGTTTAATTCGATTGG
ATTTAACTTGACGAGTTTCGGCTTCTTCATAAGGGGATACCTTAACCTCGTTTACTTTAGATTCCATTTC
AGGCCTAAAAATTGGATTGGTTGGATAGTTCGGGGACGGTGCTTTAGAATAACTTTTGTAGTACTTAGGT
TGAGGTTTCGGAAATGGTACCGGTGGGGCTTTACTACTTTGTTTATAATCTGGATATTCGTAGTCATGGA
ATTCTTCATATGGGTTTTGATAGGCTTCAGCCGTCGGTTCCTCATAATAATCTCTGTATTTTTTGTAATT
TTCAGGATAACCGTCATAGTCATTGTCACTCCCATATTCCGTTGAGTCATGTGGGTAACAATTTGAGGCA
TAGTTGGGTGGTAAAGATCCTGAGGCCTGCCTACAATTGTGTTTCATCCTATAGGAACTAGATCGTAACT
GACGCGGAACAGCTCGTCTGAAGTCTCGATGGTAATCATCTTGAGCTGGGTGCTCAGGGAAGGGATATCT
ATTGTATCTCTTAGATTCTCTGTGGTGTCTATTTGTTGACCTTGAACCATGGGGGTAGTAGTCATATCTG
CCATCCGCGTATTCTTTGTTAGCTCTTGGATCTTCCTGTTGTTTTGTATAATCAGAGGTTGAGAGGACTC
TACGGGGTTCATCTTCCTCTAATTCATAAGGTTCATCATCTGGGTAAAAGTTATCAAACGTCTTCCCAGT
CTCAAAGTCTGGATAGTGGATCCTTTTACTCTCATAGTAACCCGTAGAATCGGCCGATGGAGATGGGGAA
ACTAAACCTATTGCGGCACGACTTCGTCCGGATTTAATTGGTCTATGATAAAAATGACGACGTCTGTCGG
AATAGGCAAAGTTATCTCTTCGCCGGCCAGAAGTTCGTGGCGTATAATTCCCATGATCAAAATTTGAATG
TTCGCGAGCATAGAATTTATTGGCTGCTACAAATGACATCACACTCTCCGTAATTGGATTGGCCAATCCT
CCGCCGGGAGCTCGTCCTAGATTTGCGTATATATTCGGGTTAGCGGACGATTGCCAAATGTCGTTAATCA
ACTCACGCTTTCCATTGCAAACGGAGGACCGTGGCTGCGAAATCTTGTTTTGGTGGTCACGGCACACTCC
GCTCGAAATATCTACATTGAAGAACATTAATGTCCGATTCCATTCATCGTCGTCCTTGGAGCTCTCCAAT
CGGATTAAGCTCTGATTCGTCAGCGTAAATGACATTTTCAGCAGCCACGGAACTCATGCTCCCCAGAGTC
GTCATCAAATTGAACTGCAAATTTAATTCATACCGAATGTTTGTTTATGTCACTGTGTCCGATTTTTTGA
TACTCTTTTCAAATGTTTAAATGGCAAAACAAAACAATAGGATACAGTTGAGGATCAGATCTTAAAATCA
AGGTAAACACTGCGTCCTACGACCCATTTTATTATTCCAGCGAATTCCATTAACTTTCGCTTCCTTCGCT
GTTGGCAGTTCTCGCATTTAATTGCAGTATAAATGTCTGAAATGGCAAACACAAAGGATGTGCGAACCGG
GATGGAAATCTGGATGAGGATGGAATGGTCGTCATTACTTGAAGGGTGCTAGAAAATATGTTTTTAATTG
CGGAAATATTTCCATTTCACAAATAGATGCAATAATTATTCAGAATGGCGCGAATTTCCATCACATTAAA
AGTGCAGACAATGGGGGATAGTAAAATGCAGCTAGCGGATAATGAAAATCGTGTTCAAGTGCGGAAATGC
TGAAAATTATTTCAATGAAACACAACTAAGTGCTTTTTAAGTGCCCCCAACGGTGGCACAAACCGAACGG
AAATGGACGCAGACGAGAATTGGTTGGGTGTTTGGTCGAGGGGGTGGACTTGTTGACAGGACACGCAGGA
CTCTTACGGCCCCCGAACTTCGCAAAGTCGCGCTGAGAAGCGACAAATGCGTGGTCTAATATGGAAGGAA
AGTGAGTGAGTTATTACTTATGTTCTGGCATCTGAATGTTTATCGGTCACCAAAAGACAGAAGTAACTGA
GAAGGCTTTCGAAACCCGACTAAAATTTACTGAATCAAACATTACCTAAAATGGAAACCATTTTGGGTGT
TAAAGGAACTGATTTCATCATACTGGCCTCGGATACCATGAGGAACAAGTCGGCGATGTGGCTGGATGAC
GGTAAGTAGGCCTTTGATAAGGAGGATAGTAATAATTTATAAATGAGTGTAGAGGTCAGAAAGACTCACC
GCATCTCGGACTACTGCATGATGTCGACCGCTGGGGACGGTGGAGACTGCCTGAAGTTCTCGGATTTCAT
CCTCCGGAACATGGATCTTTACAAGATAACCAACGGATACGACTTAACCGTTCGCGGAGCGGTGCACTTC
ATCCGGAGGCATTTGTCCGCCTATTTGAAGAGCGATTGCACGTTCCAGGTGTCGCTGTTGGTGGGCGGAT
ACGATTTGACCAGCGGTCCCGAGTTGCACTACATCGATTATTTGGGTAACTCGGTTCCCGTTCGGTACGG
TGGCCACGGAGCCGCCATGAACTTCTGCACTCCCATTCTCGAGGAGTTCTACAAACCGGACATGGATACG
CAGGCAGCCTATGATGTTATCAAAAAGTGTGTGATTGAGCTGTATAAACGATTCGTTATCAACTTGCGCA
ACATAGATTTGTTCCTGATAAGCAAAAATGGCATAACAAAGATGAATAGCATCAACCTGGAGTCCCTTAG
AGGGGATATCTTAGCTGGTCCCAAGCGAAGGATATTAAACACAAAATAATAATCGAAGCCCTTTATATTT
TTTGTAGCTTATCAAAGATTCATAAAATTTGAATGAAAATAATTTAATATAAAGCTCTGTATTAAGTGAT
ATATAGATACTCCTTTGCTGAATGGCACTCAAAGGGTGTGCATTTTCCCAAGTTTTGGGAAAATTATATG
CGACCCCTCGATAATGATTTAATTTGCGATTTAATAACCCCTGACTAATGGCGCAACTGACACAGAAAGG
TGATATAAATGGTCGAGGTCCTTTTGAAAGTATGCCAGTGAAAAAGAAAGACACCAAGAATTCGCGGCCG
C
