>Addgene plasmid #63025 | Or23a-Gal4 | addgene partial sequence | sequence record 108836 | pCasper-F 5'-gggttttattaacttacat-3'
CGCCGGGGATCAGATCCGCGGCCGCCCACGTCCATAAATCGACATTTTCCAGAACCGAGTGACTTGGGGG
GGGGGTGGCTCCGGA
