>Addgene plasmid #63025 | Or23a-Gal4 | addgene partial sequence | sequence record 108837 | GAL4Nterm-R 5'-tcagatgtgccctagtcagc-3'
TTTGGGAGAGTAGCGACACTCCCAGTTGTTCTTCAGACACTTGGCGCACTTCGGTTTTTCTTTGGAGCAC
TTGAGCTTTTTAAGTCGGCAAATATCGCATGCTTGTTCGATAGAAGACAGAAGCTTGATATCGCCTCCCA
GACCGGCAACGAAAATCACGTTCTTGTTGGTCAAAGTAAACGACATGGTGACTTCTTTTTTGCTTTAGCA
GGCTCTTTCGATCCCCGGGAATTGGTCGACTCTAGCGGTACCGTACCCTAGAGGATCGCTCGAGGTTTAA
ACAGATCTGCATGCTCTAGAGGATCCAGATCCACTAGTGGCCTATGCGGCCGCGAATTCTTGGTGTCTTT
CTTTTTCACTGGCATACTTTCAAAAGGACCTCGACCATTTATATCACCTTTCTGTGTCAGTTGCGACATT
AGCTAGGGGTTATTAAATCGCAAATTAAATCATTATCGAGGGGTCGCATATAATTCTATCAAGGACGACA
AAGTATAGCCAAAACTTGGGAAAATGCACACCCTTTGAGTGTCATTCAGCAAAGGAGTATCTATATATCA
CTTAATACAGAGCTTTATATTCAATTATTTTTGATTCAAATTTTATGAATCTTTGATAAGCTACAAAAAA
TATAAAGGATTTCGATTATTATTTTGTGTTTAATATCCTTCGCTTGGGACCAGCTAAGATATCCCCTCTA
AGGGACTCCAGGTTGATGCTATTCATCTTTGTTATGCCATTTTTGCTTATCAGGAACAAATCTATGTTGC
GCAAGTTGATAACGAATCGTTTATACAGCTCAATCACACACTTTTTGATAACATCATAGGCTGCCTGCGT
ATCCATGTCCGGTTTGTAGAACTCCTCGAGAATGGGAGTGCAGAAGTTCATGGCGGCTCCGTGGCCACCG
TACCGAACGGGAACCGAGTTACCCAAATAATCGATGTAGTGCAACTCGGGACCGCTGGTCAAATCGTATC
CGCCCACCAACAGCGACACCTGGAACGTGCAATCGCTCTTCAAATAGGCGGACAAATGCCTCCGGATGAA
GTG
